>Addgene plasmid #34312 | KHBD00158 | depositor partial sequence | sequence record 40879 | KHBD00158 sequence 1332 bps
ATGACAGCTCAAATTGAGATAATTCCATGCAAAGTCTGCGGCGACAAGTCATCCGGCGTGCATTACGGAG
TGATCACCTGCGAGGGCTGCAAGGGATTCTTTCGAAGATCGCAGAGCTCCGTGGTCAACTACCAGTGTCC
GCGCAACAAGCAATGTGTGGTGGACCGTGTTAATCGCAACCGATGTCAATATTGTAGACTGCAAAAGTGC
CTAAAACTGGGAATGAGCCGTGATGCTGTAAAGTTCGGCAGGATGTCCAAGAAGCAGCGCGAGAAGGTCG
AGGACGAGGTACGCTTCCATCGGGCCCAGATGCGGGCACAAAGCGACGCGGCACCGGATAGCTCCGTATA
CGACACACAGACGCCCTCGAGCAGCGACCAGCTGCATCACAACAATTACAACAGCGGCGGCTACTCCAAC
AACGAGGTGGGCTACGGCAGTCCCTACGGATACTCGGCCTCCGTGACGCCACAGCAGACCATGCAGTACG
ACATCTCGGCGGACTACGTGGACAGCACCACCTACGAGCCGCGCAGTACAATAATCGATCCCGAATTTAT
TAGTCACGCGGATGGCGATATCAACGATGTGCTGATCAAGACGCTGGCGGAGGCGCATGCCAACACAAAT
ACCAAACTGGAAGCTGTGCACGACATGTTCCGAAAGCAGCCGGATGTGTCGCGCATTCTCTACTACAAGA
ATCTGGGCCAAGAGGAACTCTGGCTGGACTGCGCCGAGAAGCTTACACAAATGATACAGAACATAATCGA
ATTTGCTAAGCTCATACCGGGATTCATGCGCCTAAGTCAGGACGATCAGATATTACTGCTGAAGACGGGC
TCCTTTGAGCTGGCGATTGTTCGCATGTCCAGACTGCTTGATCTCTCACAGAACGCGGTTCTCTACGGCG
ACGTGATGCTGCCCCAGGAGGCGTTCTACACATCCGACTCGGAAGAGATGCGTCTGGTGTCGCGCATCTT
CCAAACGGCCAAGTCGATAGCCGAACTCAAACTGACTGAAACCGAACTGGCGCTGTATCAGAGCTTAGTG
CTGCTCTGGCCAGAACGCAATGGAGTGCGTGGTAATACGGAAATACAGAGGCTTTTCAATCTGAGCATGA
ATGCGATCCGGCAGGAGCTGGAAACGAATCATGCGCCGCTCAAGGGCGATGTCACCGTGCTGGACACACT
GCTGAACAATATACCCAATTTCCGCGATATTTCCATCTTGCACATGGAATCGCTGAGCAAGTTCAAGCTG
CAGCACCCGAATGTCGTTTTTCCGGCGCTGTACAAGGAGCTGTTCTCGATAGATTCGCAGCAGGACCTGA
CA
