>Addgene plasmid #34312 | KHBD00158 | addgene partial sequence | sequence record 41985 | M13-Rev 5'-CAGGAAACAGCTATGACC-3'
TTATTTTGACTGATAGTGACCTGTTCGTTGCAACAAATTGATAAGCAATGCTTTCTTATAATGCCAACTT
TGTACAAGAAAGTTGGCAATGTCAGGTCCTGCTGCGAATCTATCGAGAACAGCTCCTTGTACAGCGCCGG
AAAAACGACATTCGGGTGCTGCAGCTTGAACTTGCTCAGCGATTCCATGTGCAAGATGGAAATATCGCGG
AAATTGGGTATATTGTTCAGCAGTGTGTCCAGCACGGTGACATCGCCCTTGAGCGGCGCATGATTCGTTT
CCAGCTCCTGCCGGATCGCATTCATGCTCAGATTGAAAAGCCTCTGTATTTCCGTATTACCACGCACTCC
ATTGCGTTCTGGCCAGAGCAGCACTAAGCTCTGATACAGCGCCAGTTCGGTTTCAGTCAGTTTGAGTTCG
GCTATCGACTTGGCCGTTTGGAAGATGCGCGACACCAGACGCATCTCTTCCGAGTCGGATGTGTAGAACG
CCTCCTGGGGCAGCATCACGTCGCCGTAGAGAACCGCGTTCTGTGAGAGATCAAGCAGTCTGGACATGCG
AACAATCGCCAGCTCAAAGGAGCCCGTCTTCAGCAGTAATATCTGATCGTCCTGACTTAGGCGCATGAAT
CCCGGTATGAGCTTAGCAAATTCGATTATGTTCTGTATCATTTGTGTAAGCTTCTCGGCGCAGTCCAGCC
AGAGTTCCTCT
