[The description below was written by a language model from this plasmid's Addgene catalogue record.]
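Description:
KHBD00158 is a Gateway entry-type clone built in the pDONR221 donor vector backbone (Invitrogen), carrying the open reading frame of the Drosophila melanogaster gene Hr46 (CG33183, also known as DHR3 or Hormone receptor-like in 46), a nuclear hormone receptor family transcription factor. The insert is recorded as 1332 bp in a backbone of about 2.5 kb without insert. The plasmid is maintained at high copy in standard E. coli cloning strains under kanamycin selection. No feature table is provided, so individual elements such as the origin of replication and the recombination sites are not itemised. However, inserts cloned into pDONR221 by Gateway recombination normally end up flanked by attL sites, and the M13 forward and reverse priming sites listed for sequencing lie on either side of that cassette.

As a donor-vector clone, the plasmid is not an expression construct: the record lists no promoter, tag or reporter driving the ORF. Its role is to serve as a source from which the coding sequence can be moved by LR recombination into destination vectors of choice. The depositor notes that ORFs in this collection were cloned open-ended, without a stop codon. This allows in-frame C-terminal fusions after transfer and means that a downstream stop must be supplied by the destination vector. The clone belongs to a collection of Drosophila ORFs generated for a study on automated protein–DNA interaction screening of fly regulatory elements. This suggests its intended use is to produce transcription factor fusion proteins for such binding assays, although the record does not specify particular destination vectors.
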