Addgene plasmid #34312: KHBD00158
Depositing lab: Bart Deplancke. Depositing organization: Swiss Federal Institute of Technology (EPFL). Publication: Automated protein-DNA interaction screening of Drosophila regulatory elements. Korneel Hens, Jean-Daniel Feuz, Alina Isakova, Antonina Lagovitina, Andreas Massouras, Julien Bryois, Patrick Callaerts, Susan E. Celniker, Bart Deplancke. Nat Methods. 2011 Oct 30;8(12):1065-70. 10.1038/nmeth.1763 PubMed 22037703.
Backbone
  Vector backbone: pDONR221
  Backbone manufacturer: Invitrogen
  Backbone size w/o insert (bp): 2536
  Vector type: Gateway Donor Vector
Growth in bacteria
  Bacterial resistance: Kanamycin, 50 μg/mL
  Growth temperature: 37°C
  Growth strain: DH5alpha
  Copy number: High Copy
Gene/Insert
  Gene/Insert name: CG33183 (alt names: FBgn0000448; Hr46; Hormone receptor-like in 46)
  Species: D. melanogaster (fly)
  Insert size (bp): 1332
  Entrez Gene: Hr46 (a.k.a. Dmel_CG33183, 12.6, 2.4, CG11823, CG12208, CG33183, D, DHR3, Dhr3, DmRORalpha, Dmel\CG33183, HR3, Hr3, NR1F4, dHR3, hr46, l(2)46CFi, l(2)k09242)
  Cloning method: Gateway Cloning
  Sequencing primers: 5′ M13F; 3′ M13R
Terms and licenses: Academic/Nonprofit Terms; Industry Terms: Not Available to Industry
Depositor comments: Please note that the ORFs in this collection were cloned open-ended (without a stop codon).
How to cite: KHBD00158 was a gift from Bart Deplancke (Addgene plasmid # 34312 ; http://n2t.net/addgene:34312 ; RRID:Addgene_34312)
